>Addgene plasmid #168627 | pDONR223 MERS-CoV ORF8b_nostop | depositor partial sequence | sequence record 326836 | Inserted CDS without stop codon
ATGCCAATTCTACCCCTGCGCAAAATGCTGGGTATTGGCGGAGACAGGACAGAAAAATTAATACCGGGAA
TGGAATTAAGCAACTGGCTCCCAGGTGGTACTTCTACTACACTGGAACTGGACCCGAAGCAGCACTCCCA
TTCCGGGCTGTTAAGGATGGCATCGTTTGGGTCCATGAAGATGGCGCCACTGATGCTCCTTCAACTTTTG
GGACGCGGAACCCTAACAATGATTCAGCTATTGTTACACAATTCGCGCCCGGTACTAAGCTTCCTAAAAA
CTTCCACATTGAGGGGACTGGAGGCAATAGTCAATCATCTTCAAGAGCCTCTAGCTTAA
