[The description below was written by a language model from this plasmid's Addgene catalogue record.]
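Description:
pDONR223 MERS-CoV ORF8b_nostop is a Gateway-compatible Entry clone built on the pDONR223 donor backbone (listed as about 5 kb without insert) and carrying the ORF8b coding sequence of Middle East respiratory syndrome coronavirus, an insert of roughly 339 bp. It is a bacterial cloning plasmid rather than an expression vector. It is maintained in standard E. coli cloning strains such as DH5alpha under spectinomycin selection, and the record lists its copy number as unknown. No feature table accompanies the entry, so the origin of replication and the exact positions of the recombination sites are not documented here. As an Entry clone produced by Gateway cloning, the open reading frame would be expected to sit between attL recombination sites, with M13 forward and reverse primer sites flanking the insert for sequence verification.

No promoter driving ORF8b is recorded, which is consistent with the role of an Entry vector: the insert is meant to be moved by LR recombination into Destination vectors that supply the promoter, tags and host-specific elements. The "nostop" designation indicates that the native stop codon has been omitted, so that after transfer the ORF can be read through into a C-terminal fusion partner such as an epitope tag, fluorescent protein or interaction-assay domain provided by the Destination vector. The plasmid belongs to a collection of human coronavirus protein-coding sequences made available as flexible, multipurpose Entry clones. This format lets the same viral ORF be shuttled quickly into different expression systems for functional or protein interaction studies.
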