Addgene plasmid #168627: pDONR223 MERS-CoV ORF8b_nostop
Purpose: Gateway-compatible Entry vector
Depositing lab: Fritz Roth. Depositing organization: Sinai Health System. Publication: A resource of human coronavirus protein-coding sequences in a flexible, multipurpose Gateway Entry clone collection. Weller B, Lin CW, Pogoutse O, Sauer M, Marin-de la Rosa N, Strobel A, Young V, Knapp JJ, Rayhan A, Falter C, Kim DK, Roth FP, Falter-Braun P. G3 (Bethesda). 2023 Jul 5;13(7):jkad105. doi: 10.1093/g3journal/jkad105. PubMed 37267226.
Backbone
  Vector backbone: pDONR223
  Backbone manufacturer: Rual et al, Genome Res. 14:2128-2135, 2004.
  Backbone size w/o insert (bp): 5005
  Vector type: Other
Growth in bacteria
  Bacterial resistance: Spectinomycin, 50 μg/mL
  Growth temperature: 37°C
  Growth strain: DH5alpha
  Copy number: Unknown
Gene/Insert
  Gene/Insert name: ORF8b
  Species: Other
  Insert size (bp): 339
  Entrez Gene: orf8b (a.k.a. G128_gp10)
  Cloning method: Gateway Cloning
  Sequencing primers: 5′ m13-For; 3′ m13-Rev
Resource information
  A portion of this plasmid was derived from a plasmid made by: Falter-Braun Lab
Terms and licenses: Academic/Nonprofit Terms; Industry Terms
How to cite: pDONR223 MERS-CoV ORF8b_nostop was a gift from Fritz Roth (Addgene plasmid # 168627 ; http://n2t.net/addgene:168627 ; RRID:Addgene_168627)
